Addgene plasmid #106190: pAAV.CAG-FLEX.SF-Venus-iGluSnFR.A184V
Purpose: Medium affinity yellow glutamate sensor ** A newer version of this sensor is available. Please see iGluSnFR3 plasmids at https://www.addgene.org/browse/article/28220233/ **
Depositing lab: Loren Looger. Depositing organization: HHMI, Janelia Research Campus. Publication: Stability, affinity, and chromatic variants of the glutamate sensor iGluSnFR. Marvin JS, Scholl B, Wilson DE, Podgorski K, Kazemipour A, Muller JA, Schoch S, Quiroz FJU, Rebola N, Bao H, Little JP, Tkachuk AN, Cai E, Hantman AW, Wang SS, DePiero VJ, Borghuis BG, Chapman ER, Dietrich D, DiGregorio DA, Fitzpatrick D, Looger LL. Nat Methods. 2018 Nov;15(11):936-939. doi: 10.1038/s41592-018-0171-3. Epub 2018 Oct 30. PubMed 30377363.
Backbone
  Vector backbone: pAAV.CAG-FLEX
  Backbone size w/o insert (bp): 5087
  Vector type: AAV
Growth in bacteria
  Bacterial resistance: Ampicillin, 100 μg/mL
  Growth temperature: 37°C
  Growth strain: NEB Stable
  Copy number: High Copy
Gene/Insert
  Gene/Insert name: SF-Venus-iGluSnFR.A184V
  Species: Synthetic
  Insert size (bp): 1821
  Mutation: SFGFP: T203Y, F46L, T65G, S72A GltI: A184V
  Promoter: CAG
  Cloning method: Restriction Enzyme; 5′ cloning site unknown (unknown if destroyed); 3′ cloning site unknown (unknown if destroyed)
Terms and licenses: Academic/Nonprofit Terms; Industry Terms: Not Available to Industry
Depositor comments: ** A newer version of this sensor is available. Please see iGluSnFR3 plasmids at https://www.addgene.org/browse/article/28220233/ **
How to cite: pAAV.CAG-FLEX.SF-Venus-iGluSnFR.A184V was a gift from Loren Looger (Addgene plasmid # 106190 ; http://n2t.net/addgene:106190 ; RRID:Addgene_106190)
