[The description below was written by a language model from this plasmid's Addgene catalogue record and pLannotate feature annotations shown in this document.]
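Description:
pAAV.CAG-FLEX.SF-Venus-iGluSnFR.A184V is an adeno-associated virus transfer plasmid for Cre-dependent expression of a yellow, medium-affinity, genetically encoded glutamate sensor in mammalian cells. The expression cassette lies between two AAV2 inverted terminal repeats, which allow it to be packaged into recombinant AAV particles. The bacterial backbone carries a high-copy ColE1/pUC-type origin, an f1 origin and an ampicillin resistance gene with its own promoter. Two full sequence records, one from the depositor and one from repository sequencing, are about 6.9 kb. They show the same set of features, written in opposite orientations.

Transcription is driven by the CAG promoter, annotated as CMV enhancer, chicken β-actin promoter and chimeric intron fragments. It is followed downstream by a WPRE, which enhances transcript expression, and an SV40 polyadenylation signal. The sensor coding sequence sits in the antisense orientation relative to the promoter and is flanked by oppositely oriented pairs of lox2272 and loxP sites. In this FLEX arrangement, Cre recombinase inverts the cassette and then locks it in the sense orientation, so the sensor is produced only in Cre-expressing cells.

The 1.8 kb synthetic insert encodes an Igκ leader peptide, the E. coli glutamate/aspartate-binding protein GltI interrupted by a fluorescent protein domain, and a PDGFRβ transmembrane domain that displays the sensor on the cell surface. The automated annotation labels the fluorescent domain as a GFP variant. According to the record, it is superfolder GFP carrying T203Y, F46L, T65G and S72A to give Venus-like yellow emission, while A184V in GltI sets the affinity. The construct is used for imaging glutamate, and the depositor notes that a newer sensor generation, iGluSnFR3, is available.
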