Features (pLannotate 1.2.2; 25 found; start..end, strand, type, name):
      2..58      +  CDS            lacI (fragment): lac repressor; lacI; The lac repressor binds to the lac operator to inhibit transcription in E. coli. This inhibition can be relieved by adding lactose or isopropyl-β-D-thiogalactopyranoside (IPTG).
     52..185     -  repeat_region  AAV2 ITR: inverted terminal repeat of adeno-associated virus serotype 2 inverted
    256..324     +  CDS            large T antigen (fragment): large T antigen from SV40 (simian virus 40)
    347..468     +  polyA_signal   SV40 poly(A) signal: SV40 polyadenylation signal
    511..1099    -  misc_feature   WPRE: woodchuck hepatitis virus posttranscriptional regulatory element
   1171..1204    -  protein_bind   loxP: Cre-mediated recombination occurs in the 8-bp core sequence (GCATACAT). Cre recombinase
   1275..1308    -  protein_bind   lox2272: Cre-mediated recombination occurs in the 8-bp core sequence (GGATACTT). lox2272 sites are compatible with each other, but incompatible with loxP or loxN sites (Lee and Saito, 1988). Cre recombinase
   1339..1401    +  sig_peptide    Igκ leader: leader sequence from mouse immunoglobulin κ light chain
   1408..2148    +  CDS            gltI (fragment): GLTI_ECOLI - Also known as ybeJ, yzzK. Experimental evidence at protein level: Swiss-Prot protein existence level 1. Part of the ABC transporter complex GltIJKL involved in glutamate and aspartate uptake. Binds to both glutamate and aspartate. From Escherichia coli (strain K12).
   2161..2880    +  CDS            cEGFP: cEGFP is a basic (constitutively fluorescent) green fluorescent protein published in 2008, derived from Aequorea victoria.
   2893..2961    +  CDS            gltI (fragment): GLTI_ECOLI - Also known as ybeJ, yzzK. Experimental evidence at protein level: Swiss-Prot protein existence level 1. Part of the ABC transporter complex GltIJKL involved in glutamate and aspartate uptake. Binds to both glutamate and aspartate. From Escherichia coli (strain K12).
   3010..3156    +  CDS            PDGFRβ TM domain: transmembrane domain from platelet derived growth factor receptor beta
   3184..3217    +  protein_bind   loxP: Cre-mediated recombination occurs in the 8-bp core sequence (GCATACAT). Cre recombinase
   3280..3313    +  protein_bind   lox2272: Cre-mediated recombination occurs in the 8-bp core sequence (GGATACTT). lox2272 sites are compatible with each other, but incompatible with loxP or loxN sites (Lee and Saito, 1988). Cre recombinase
   3312..3377    -  CDS            HBB (fragment): HBB_LEPEU - Experimental evidence at protein level: Swiss-Prot protein existence level 1. Involved in oxygen transport from the lung to the various peripheral tissues. From Lepus europaeus (European hare).
   3375..3505    -  intron         chimeric intron (fragment): chimera between introns from chicken β-actin and rabbit β-globin
   3594..3730    -  intron         hybrid intron (fragment): hybrid between chicken β-actin (CBA) and minute virus of mice (MMV) introns (Gray et al., 2011)
   3731..4008    -  promoter       chicken β-actin promoter: No description available
   4010..4258    -  enhancer       CMV enhancer (fragment): human cytomegalovirus immediate early enhancer
   4321..4453    +  repeat_region  AAV2 ITR (fragment): inverted terminal repeat of adeno-associated virus serotype 2 inverted
   4448..4517    +  CDS            lacZα (fragment): LacZα fragment of β-galactosidase; lacZ fragment
   4522..4950    +  rep_origin     f1 ori (sequence partly withheld): f1 bacteriophage origin of replication; arrow indicates direction of (+) strand synthesis
   5003..5107    +  promoter       AmpR promoter: bla
   5108..5968    +  CDS            AmpR: β-lactamase; bla; confers resistance to ampicillin, carbenicillin, and related antibiotics
   6139..6727    +  rep_origin     ori: high-copy-number ColE1/pMB1/pBR322/pUC origin of replication
>Addgene plasmid #106190 | pAAV.CAG-FLEX.SF-Venus-iGluSnFR.A184V | depositor full sequence | sequence record 201042 | pAAV.CAG-FLEX.SF-Venus-iGluSnFR.A184V sequence 6908 bps
AGCGCCCAATACGCAAACCGCCTCTCCCCGCGCGTTGGCCGATTCATTAATGCAGCTGCGCGCTCGCTCG
CTCACTGAGGCCGCCCGGGCAAAGCCCGGGCGTCGGGCGACCTTTGGTCGCCCGGCCTCAGTGAGCGAGC
GAGCGCGCAGAGAGGGAGTGGCCAACTCCATCACTAGGGGTTCCTTGTAGTTAATGATTAACCCGCCATG
CTACTTATCTACGTAGCCATGCTCTAGGAAGATCCTTATCGATTTTACCACATTTGTAGAGGTTTTACTT
GCTTTAAAAAACCTCCCACATCTCCCCCTGAACCTGAAACATAAAATGAATGCAATTGTTGTTGTTAACT
TGTTTATTGCAGCTTATAATGGTTACAAATAAAGCAATAGCATCACAAATTTCACAAATAAAGCATTTTT
TTCACTGCATTCTAGTTGTGGTTTGTCCAAACTCATCAATGTATCTTATCATGTCTGCTCGAAGCGGCCG
CCCGGGTCGACGGTATCGATGCGGGGAGGCGGCCCAAAGGGAGATCCGACTCGTCTGAGGGCGAAGGCGA
AGACGCGGAAGAGGCCGCAGAGCCGGCAGCAGGCCGCGGGAAGGAAGGTCCGCTGGATTGAGGGCCGAAG
GGACGTAGCAGAAGGACGTCCCGCGCAGAATCCAGGTGGCAACACAGGCGAGCAGCCAAGGAAAGGACGA
TGATTTCCCCGACAACACCACGGAATTGTCAGTGCCCAACAGCCGAGCCCCTGTCCAGCAGCGGGCAAGG
CAGGCGGCGATGAGTTCCGCCGTGGCAATAGGGAGGGGGAAAGCGAAAGTCCCGGAAAGGAGCTGACAGG
TGGTGGCAATGCCCCAACCAGTGGGGGTTGCGTCAGCAAACACAGTGCACACCACGCCACGTTGCCTGAC
AACGGGCCACAACTCCTCATAAAGAGACAGCAACCAGGATTTATACAAGGAGGAGAAAATGAAAGCCATA
CGGGAAGCAATAGCATGATACAAAGGCATTAAAGCAGCGTATCCACATAGCGTAAAAGGAGCAACATAGT
TAAGAATACCAGTCAATCTTTCACAAATTTTGTAATCCAGAGGTTGATTATCGATAAGCTTCTCGAGTGG
ATCATTTGCAGAATTGGCCCTTTTCAGTGTTTCGAACCTCTTCGAGGGACATAACTTCGTATAATGTATG
CTATACGAAGTTATGGGTCGATGGTGAGATTTGGACTAGAGGGTCGATGGTGATGCTTGGATCAAAATAG
GAAGAATCCCAATGATAACTTCGTATAAAGTATCCTATACGAAGTTATACTAGTGGTACCACCGGTGATA
TCGCCACCATGGAGACAGACACACTCCTGCTATGGGTACTGCTGCTCTGGGTTCCAGGTTCCACTGGTGA
CAGATCTGCCGCAGGCAGCACGCTGGACAAAATCGCCAAAAACGGTGTGATTGTCGTCGGTCACCGTGAA
TCTTCAGTGCCTTTCTCTTATTACGACAATCAGCAAAAAGTGGTGGGTTACTCGCAGGATTACTCCAACG
CCATTGTTGAAGCAGTGAAAAAGAAACTCAACAAACCGGACTTGCAGGTAAAACTGATTCCGATTACCTC
ACAAAACCGTATTCCACTGCTGCAAAACGGCACTTTCGATTTTGAATGTGGTTCTACCACCAACAACGTC
GAACGCCAAAAACAGGCGGCTTTCTCTGACACTATTTTCGTGGTCGGTACGCGCCTGTTGACCAAAAAGG
GTGGCGATATCAAAGATTTTGCCAACCTGAAAGACAAAGCCGTAGTCGTCACTTCCGGCACTACCTCTGA
AGTTTTGCTCAACAAACTGAATGAAGAGCAAAAAATGAATATGCGCATCATCAGCGCCAAAGATCACGGT
GACTCTTTCCGCACCCTGGAAAGCGGTCGTGCCGTTGCCTTTATGATGGATGACGTGCTGCTGGCCGGTG
AACGTGCGAAAGCGAAGAAACCAGACAACTGGGAAATCGTCGGCAAGCCGCAGTCTCAGGAGGCCTACGG
TTGTATGTTGCGTAAAGATGATCCGCAGTTCAAAAAGCTGATGGATGACACCATCGCTCAGGTGCAGACC
TCCGGTGAAGCGGAAAAATGGTTTGATAAGTGGTTCAAAAATCCAATTCTGGTGAGCCACAACGTCTATA
TCACCGCCGACAAGCAGAAGAACGGCATCAAGGCGAACTTCAAGATCCGCCACAACGTGGAGGACGGCAG
CGTGCAGCTCGCCGACCACTACCAGCAGAACACCCCCATCGGCGACGGCCCCGTGCTGCTGCCCGACAAC
CACTACCTGAGCTATCAGTCCGTGCTGAGCAAAGACCCCAACGAGAAGCGCGATCACATGGTCCTGCTGG
AGTTCGTGACCGCCGCCGGGATCACTCTCGGCATGGACGAGCTGTACAAGGGCGGTACCGGAGGGAGCAT
GAGCAAGGGCGAGGAGCTGTTCACCGGGGTGGTGCCCATCCTGGTCGAGCTGGACGGCGACGTAAACGGC
CACAAGTTCAGCGTGCGCGGCGAGGGCGAGGGCGATGCCACCAACGGCAAGCTGACCCTGAAGCTCATCT
GCACCACCGGCAAGCTGCCCGTGCCCTGGCCCACCCTCGTGACCACCCTGGGCTACGGCGTGCAGTGCTT
CGCCCGCTACCCCGACCACATGAAGCAGCACGACTTCTTCAAGTCCGCCATGCCCGAAGGCTACGTCCAG
GAGCGCACCATCAGCTTCAAGGACGACGGCACCTACAAGACCCGCGCCGAGGTGAAGTTCGAGGGCGACA
CCCTGGTGAACCGCATCGAGCTGAAGGGCATCGACTTCAAGGAGGACGGCAACATCCTGGGGCACAAGCT
GGAGTACAACTTTAACAACCCCCTGAACATGAATTTCGAACTGTCAGACGAAATGAAAGCACTGTTCAAA
GAACCGAATGACAAGGCACTGAAACTGCAGGTCGACGAACAAAAACTCATCTCAGAAGAGGATCTGAATG
CTGTGGGCCAGGACACGCAGGAGGTCATCGTGGTGCCACACTCCTTGCCCTTTAAGGTGGTGGTGATCTC
AGCCATCCTGGCCCTGGTGGTGCTCACCATCATCTCCCTTATCATCCTCATCATGCTTTGGCAGAAGAAG
CCACGTTAGGATATCGGATCCGCTAGCACTAGTATAACTTCGTATAGCATACATTATACGAAGTTATGGG
TCGATGGTGATGCTTGGCAATTCGGGTCGATGGTGAAGCATTGGTCTTCCTATTTTGATATAACTTCGTA
TAGGATACTTTATACGAAGTTATGGGGATCCAATTCTTTGCCAAAATGATGAGACAGCACAATAACCAGC
ACGTTGCCCAGGAGCTGTAGGAAAAAGAAGAAGGCATGAACATGGTTAGCAGAGGCTCTAGAGCCGCCGG
TCACACGCCAGAAGCCGAACCCCGCCCTGCCCCGTCCCCCCCGAAGGCAGCCGTCCCCCCGCGGACAGCC
CCGAGCCGCTCCCCCCGCACAAAGGGCCCTCCCGGAGCCCCTCAAGGCTTTCACGCAGCCACAGAAAAGA
AACAAGCCGTCATTAAACCAAGCGCTAATTACAGCCCGGAGGAGAAGGGCCGTCCCGCCCGCTCACCTGT
GGGAGTAACGCGGTCAGTCAGAGCCGGGGCGGGCGGCGCGAGGCGGCGGCGGAGCGGGGCACGGGGCGAA
GGCAGCGTCGCAGCGACTCCCGCCCGCCGCGCGCTTCGCTTTTTATAGGGCCGCCGCCGCCGCCGCCTCG
CCATAAAAGGAAACTTTCGGAGCGCGCCGCTCTGATTGGCTGCCGCCGCACCTCTCCGCCTCGCCCCGCC
CCGCCCCTCGCCCCGCCCCGCCCCGCCTGGCGCGCGCCCCCCCCCCCCCCCCGCCCCCATCGCTGCACAA
AATAATTAAAAAATAAATAAATACAAAATTGGGGGTGGGGAGGGGGGGGAGATGGGGAGAGTGAAGCAGA
ACGTGGGGCTCACCTCGACCATGGTAATAGCGATGACTAATACGTAGATGTACTGCCAAGTAGGAAAGTC
CCATAAGGTCATGTACTGGGCATAATGCCAGGCGGGCCATTTACCGTCATTGACGTCAATAGGGGGCGTA
CTTGGCATATGATACACTTGATGTACTGCCAAGTGGGCAGTTTACCGTAAATACTCCACCCATTGACGTC
AATGGAAAGTCCCTATTGGCGTTACTATGGGAACATACGTCATTATTGACGTCAATGGTACGATCTTCCT
AGAGCATGGCTACGTAGATAAGTAGCATGGCGGGTTAATCATTAACTACAAGGAACCCCTAGTGATGGAG
TTGGCCACTCCCTCTCTGCGCGCTCGCTCGCTCACTGAGGCCGGGCGACCAAAGGTCGCCCGACGCCCGG
GCTTTGCCCGGGCGGCCTCAGTGAGCGAGCGAGCGCGCAGCTGGCGTAATAGCGAAGAGGCCCGCACCGA
TCGCCCTTCCCAACAGTTGCGCAGCCTGAATGGCGAATGGG
[124 nt withheld, positions 4522-4645]
C
[91 nt withheld, positions 4647-4737]
A
[49 nt withheld, positions 4739-4787]
CCTTTGACGTTGGAGTCCACGTTCTTT
[37 nt withheld, positions 4815-4851]
ACCCTATCTCGGTCTATTCTTTTGATTTATAAGGGATTTTGCCGATTTCGGCCTATTGGTTAAAAAATGA
GCTGATTTAACAAAAATTTAACGCGAATTTTAACAAAATATTAACGCTTACAATTTAGGTGGCACTTTTC
GGGGAAATGTGCGCGGAACCCCTATTTGTTTATTTTTCTAAATACATTCAAATATGTATCCGCTCATGAG
ACAATAACCCTGATAAATGCTTCAATAATATTGAAAAAGGAAGAGTATGAGTATTCAACATTTCCGTGTC
GCCCTTATTCCCTTTTTTGCGGCATTTTGCCTTCCTGTTTTTGCTCACCCAGAAACGCTGGTGAAAGTAA
AAGATGCTGAAGATCAGTTGGGTGCACGAGTGGGTTACATCGAACTGGATCTCAACAGCGGTAAGATCCT
TGAGAGTTTTCGCCCCGAAGAACGTTTTCCAATGATGAGCACTTTTAAAGTTCTGCTATGTGGCGCGGTA
TTATCCCGTATTGACGCCGGGCAAGAGCAACTCGGTCGCCGCATACACTATTCTCAGAATGACTTGGTTG
AGTACTCACCAGTCACAGAAAAGCATCTTACGGATGGCATGACAGTAAGAGAATTATGCAGTGCTGCCAT
AACCATGAGTGATAACACTGCGGCCAACTTACTTCTGACAACGATCGGAGGACCGAAGGAGCTAACCGCT
TTTTTGCACAACATGGGGGATCATGTAACTCGCCTTGATCGTTGGGAACCGGAGCTGAATGAAGCCATAC
CAAACGACGAGCGTGACACCACGATGCCTGTAGCAATGGCAACAACGTTGCGCAAACTATTAACTGGCGA
ACTACTTACTCTAGCTTCCCGGCAACAATTAATAGACTGGATGGAGGCGGATAAAGTTGCAGGACCACTT
CTGCGCTCGGCCCTTCCGGCTGGCTGGTTTATTGCTGATAAATCTGGAGCCGGTGAGCGTGGGTCTCGCG
GTATCATTGCAGCACTGGGGCCAGATGGTAAGCCCTCCCGTATCGTAGTTATCTACACGACGGGGAGTCA
GGCAACTATGGATGAACGAAATAGACAGATCGCTGAGATAGGTGCCTCACTGATTAAGCATTGGTAACTG
TCAGACCAAGTTTACTCATATATACTTTAGATTGATTTAAAACTTCATTTTTAATTTAAAAGGATCTAGG
TGAAGATCCTTTTTGATAATCTCATGACCAAAATCCCTTAACGTGAGTTTTCGTTCCACTGAGCGTCAGA
CCCCGTAGAAAAGATCAAAGGATCTTCTTGAGATCCTTTTTTTCTGCGCGTAATCTGCTGCTTGCAAACA
AAAAAACCACCGCTACCAGCGGTGGTTTGTTTGCCGGATCAAGAGCTACCAACTCTTTTTCCGAAGGTAA
CTGGCTTCAGCAGAGCGCAGATACCAAATACTGTTCTTCTAGTGTAGCCGTAGTTAGGCCACCACTTCAA
GAACTCTGTAGCACCGCCTACATACCTCGCTCTGCTAATCCTGTTACCAGTGGCTGCTGCCAGTGGCGAT
AAGTCGTGTCTTACCGGGTTGGACTCAAGACGATAGTTACCGGATAAGGCGCAGCGGTCGGGCTGAACGG
GGGGTTCGTGCACACAGCCCAGCTTGGAGCGAACGACCTACACCGAACTGAGATACCTACAGCGTGAGCT
ATGAGAAAGCGCCACGCTTCCCGAAGGGAGAAAGGCGGACAGGTATCCGGTAAGCGGCAGGGTCGGAACA
GGAGAGCGCACGAGGGAGCTTCCAGGGGGAAACGCCTGGTATCTTTATAGTCCTGTCGGGTTTCGCCACC
TCTGACTTGAGCGTCGATTTTTGTGATGCTCGTCAGGGGGGCGGAGCCTATGGAAAAACGCCAGCAACGC
GGCCTTTTTACGGTTCCTGGCCTTTTGCTGGCCTTTTGCTCACATGTTCTTTCCTGCGTTATCCCCTGAT
TCTGTGGATAACCGTATTACCGCCTTTGAGTGAGCTGATACCGCTCGCCGCAGCCGAACGACCGAGCGCA
GCGAGTCAGTGAGCGAGGAAGCGGAAG
