Features (pLannotate 1.2.2; 25 found; start..end, strand, type, name):
     14..146     -  repeat_region  AAV2 ITR (fragment): inverted terminal repeat of adeno-associated virus serotype 2 inverted
    207..455     +  enhancer       CMV enhancer (fragment): human cytomegalovirus immediate early enhancer
    457..734     +  promoter       chicken β-actin promoter: No description available
    735..870     +  intron         hybrid intron (fragment): hybrid between chicken β-actin (CBA) and minute virus of mice (MMV) introns (Gray et al., 2011)
    959..1089    +  intron         chimeric intron (fragment): chimera between introns from chicken β-actin and rabbit β-globin
   1087..1152    +  CDS            HBB (fragment): HBB_LEPEU - Experimental evidence at protein level: Swiss-Prot protein existence level 1. Involved in oxygen transport from the lung to the various peripheral tissues. From Lepus europaeus (European hare).
   1151..1184    -  protein_bind   lox2272: Cre-mediated recombination occurs in the 8-bp core sequence (GGATACTT). lox2272 sites are compatible with each other, but incompatible with loxP or loxN sites (Lee and Saito, 1988). Cre recombinase
   1247..1280    -  protein_bind   loxP: Cre-mediated recombination occurs in the 8-bp core sequence (GCATACAT). Cre recombinase
   1308..1454    -  CDS            PDGFRβ TM domain: transmembrane domain from platelet derived growth factor receptor beta
   1503..1571    -  CDS            gltI (fragment): GLTI_ECOLI - Also known as ybeJ, yzzK. Experimental evidence at protein level: Swiss-Prot protein existence level 1. Part of the ABC transporter complex GltIJKL involved in glutamate and aspartate uptake. Binds to both glutamate and aspartate. From Escherichia coli (strain K12).
   1584..2303    -  CDS            cEGFP: cEGFP is a basic (constitutively fluorescent) green fluorescent protein published in 2008, derived from Aequorea victoria.
   2316..3056    -  CDS            gltI (fragment): GLTI_ECOLI - Also known as ybeJ, yzzK. Experimental evidence at protein level: Swiss-Prot protein existence level 1. Part of the ABC transporter complex GltIJKL involved in glutamate and aspartate uptake. Binds to both glutamate and aspartate. From Escherichia coli (strain K12).
   3063..3125    -  sig_peptide    Igκ leader: leader sequence from mouse immunoglobulin κ light chain
   3156..3189    +  protein_bind   lox2272: Cre-mediated recombination occurs in the 8-bp core sequence (GGATACTT). lox2272 sites are compatible with each other, but incompatible with loxP or loxN sites (Lee and Saito, 1988). Cre recombinase
   3260..3293    +  protein_bind   loxP: Cre-mediated recombination occurs in the 8-bp core sequence (GCATACAT). Cre recombinase
   3365..3953    +  misc_feature   WPRE: woodchuck hepatitis virus posttranscriptional regulatory element
   3996..4117    -  polyA_signal   SV40 poly(A) signal: SV40 polyadenylation signal
   4140..4208    -  CDS            large T antigen (fragment): large T antigen from SV40 (simian virus 40)
   4279..4412    +  repeat_region  AAV2 ITR: inverted terminal repeat of adeno-associated virus serotype 2 inverted
   4406..4462    -  CDS            lacI (fragment): lac repressor; lacI; The lac repressor binds to the lac operator to inhibit transcription in E. coli. This inhibition can be relieved by adding lactose or isopropyl-β-D-thiogalactopyranoside (IPTG).
   4645..5233    -  rep_origin     ori: high-copy-number ColE1/pMB1/pBR322/pUC origin of replication
   5404..6264    -  CDS            AmpR: β-lactamase; bla; confers resistance to ampicillin, carbenicillin, and related antibiotics
   6265..6369    -  promoter       AmpR promoter: bla
   6422..6850    -  rep_origin     f1 ori (sequence partly withheld): f1 bacteriophage origin of replication; arrow indicates direction of (+) strand synthesis
   6855..19      -  CDS            lacZα (fragment) (across the origin): LacZα fragment of β-galactosidase; lacZ fragment
>Addgene plasmid #106190 | pAAV.CAG-FLEX.SF-Venus-iGluSnFR.A184V | addgene full sequence | sequence record 204216 | Addgene NGS Result
TTCGCTATTACGCCAGCTGCGCGCTCGCTCGCTCACTGAGGCCGCCCGGGCAAAGCCCGGGCGTCGGGCG
ACCTTTGGTCGCCCGGCCTCAGTGAGCGAGCGAGCGCGCAGAGAGGGAGTGGCCAACTCCATCACTAGGG
GTTCCTTGTAGTTAATGATTAACCCGCCATGCTACTTATCTACGTAGCCATGCTCTAGGAAGAGTACCAT
TGACGTCAATAATGACGTATGTTCCCATAGTAACGCCAATAGGGACTTTCCATTGACGTCAATGGGTGGA
GTATTTACGGTAAACTGCCCACTTGGCAGTACATCAAGTGTATCATATGCCAAGTACGCCCCCTATTGAC
GTCAATGACGGTAAATGGCCCGCCTGGCATTATGCCCAGTACATGACCTTATGGGACTTTCCTACTTGGC
AGTACATCTACGTATTAGTCATCGCTATTACCATGGTCGAGGTGAGCCCCACGTTCTGCTTCACTCTCCC
CATCTCCCCCCCCTCCCCACCCCCAATTTTGTATTTATTTATTTTTTAATTATTTTGTGCAGCGATGGGG
GCGGGGGGGGGGGGGGGGCGCGCGCCAGGCGGGGCGGGGCGGGGCGRGGGGSGGGGCGGGGCGAGGCGGA
GAGGTGCGGCGGCAGCCAATCAGAGCGGCGCGCTCCGAAAGTTTCCTTTTATGGCGAGGCGGCGGCGGCG
GCGGCCCTATAAAAAGCGAAGCGCGCGGCGGGCGGGAGTCGCTGCGCGCTGCCTTCGCCCCGTGCCCCGC
TCCGCCGCCGCCTCGCGCCGCCCGCCCCGGCTCTGACTGACCGCGTTACTCCCACAGGTGAGCGGGCGGG
ACGGCCCTTCTCCTCCGGGCTGTAATTAGCGCTTGGTTTAATGACGGCTTGTTTCTTTTCTGTGGCTGCG
TGAAAGCCTTGAGGGGCTCCGGGAGGGCCCTTTGTGCGGGGGGAGCGGCTCGGGGCTGTCCGCGGGGGGA
CGGCTGCCTTCGGGGGGGACGGGGCAGGGCGGGGTTCGGCTTCTGGCGTGTGACCGGCGGCTCTAGAGCC
TCTGCTAACCATGTTCATGCCTTCTTCTTTTTCCTACAGCTCCTGGGCAACGTGCTGGTTATTGTGCTGT
CTCATCATTTTGGCAAAGAATTGGATCCCCATAACTTCGTATAAAGTATCCTATACGAAGTTATATCAAA
ATAGGAAGACCAATGCTTCACCATCGACCCGAATTGCCAAGCATCACCATCGACCCATAACTTCGTATAA
TGTATGCTATACGAAGTTATACTAGTGCTAGCGGATCCGATATCCTAACGTGGCTTCTTCTGCCAAAGCA
TGATGAGGATGATAAGGGAGATGATGGTGAGCACCACCAGGGCCAGGATGGCTGAGATCACCACCACCTT
AAAGGGCAAGGAGTGTGGCACCACGATGACCTCCTGCGTGTCCTGGCCCACAGCATTCAGATCCTCTTCT
GAGATGAGTTTTTGTTCGTCGACCTGCAGTTTCAGTGCCTTGTCATTCGGTTCTTTGAACAGTGCTTTCA
TTTCGTCTGACAGTTCGAAATTCATGTTCAGGGGGTTGTTAAAGTTGTACTCCAGCTTGTGCCCCAGGAT
GTTGCCGTCCTCCTTGAAGTCGATGCCCTTCAGCTCGATGCGGTTCACCAGGGTGTCGCCCTCGAACTTC
ACCTCGGCGCGGGTCTTGTAGGTGCCGTCGTCCTTGAAGCTGATGGTGCGCTCCTGGACGTAGCCTTCGG
GCATGGCGGACTTGAAGAAGTCGTGCTGCTTCATGTGGTCGGGGTAGCGGGCGAAGCACTGCACGCCGTA
GCCCAGGGTGGTCACGAGGGTGGGCCAGGGCACGGGCAGCTTGCCGGTGGTGCAGATGAGCTTCAGGGTC
AGCTTGCCGTTGGTGGCATCGCCCTCGCCCTCGCCGCGCACGCTGAACTTGTGGCCGTTTACGTCGCCGT
CCAGCTCGACCAGGATGGGCACCACCCCGGTGAACAGCTCCTCGCCCTTGCTCATGCTCCCTCCGGTACC
GCCCTTGTACAGCTCGTCCATGCCGAGAGTGATCCCGGCGGCGGTCACGAACTCCAGCAGGACCATGTGA
TCGCGCTTCTCGTTGGGGTCTTTGCTCAGCACGGACTGATAGCTCAGGTAGTGGTTGTCGGGCAGCAGCA
CGGGGCCGTCGCCGATGGGGGTGTTCTGCTGGTAGTGGTCGGCGAGCTGCACGCTGCCGTCCTCCACGTT
GTGGCGGATCTTGAAGTTCGCCTTGATGCCGTTCTTCTGCTTGTCGGCGGTGATATAGACGTTGTGGCTC
ACCAGAATTGGATTTTTGAACCACTTATCAAACCATTTTTCCGCTTCACCGGAGGTCTGCACCTGAGCGA
TGGTGTCATCCATCAGCTTTTTGAACTGCGGATCATCTTTACGCAACATACAACCGTAGGCCTCCTGAGA
CTGCGGCTTGCCGACGATTTCCCAGTTGTCTGGTTTCTTCGCTTTCGCACGTTCACCGGCCAGCAGCACG
TCATCCATCATAAAGGCAACGGCACGACCGCTTTCCAGGGTGCGGAAAGAGTCACCGTGATCTTTGGCGC
TGATGATGCGCATATTCATTTTTTGCTCTTCATTCAGTTTGTTGAGCAAAACTTCAGAGGTAGTGCCGGA
AGTGACGACTACGGCTTTGTCTTTCAGGTTGGCAAAATCTTTGATATCGCCACCCTTTTTGGTCAACAGG
CGCGTACCGACCACGAAAATAGTGTCAGAGAAAGCCGCCTGTTTTTGGCGTTCGACGTTGTTGGTGGTAG
AACCACATTCAAAATCGAAAGTGCCGTTTTGCAGCAGTGGAATACGGTTTTGTGAGGTAATCGGAATCAG
TTTTACCTGCAAGTCCGGTTTGTTGAGTTTCTTTTTCACTGCTTCAACAATGGCGTTGGAGTAATCCTGC
GAGTAACCCACCACTTTTTGCTGATTGTCGTAATAAGAGAAAGGCACTGAAGATTCACGGTGACCGACGA
CAATCACACCGTTTTTGGCGATTTTGTCCAGCGTGCTGCCTGCGGCAGATCTGTCACCAGTGGAACCTGG
AACCCAGAGCAGCAGTACCCATAGCAGGAGTGTGTCTGTCTCCATGGTGGCGATATCACCGGTGGTACCA
CTAGTATAACTTCGTATAGGATACTTTATACGAAGTTATCATTGGGATTCTTCCTATTTTGATCCAAGCA
TCACCATCGACCCTCTAGTCCAAATCTCACCATCGACCCATAACTTCGTATAGCATACATTATACGAAGT
TATGTCCCTCGAAGAGGTTCGAAACACTGAAAAGGGCCAATTCTGCAAATGATCCACTCGAGAAGCTTAT
CGATAATCAACCTCTGGATTACAAAATTTGTGAAAGATTGACTGGTATTCTTAACTATGTTGCTCCTTTT
ACGCTATGTGGATACGCTGCTTTAATGCCTTTGTATCATGCTATTGCTTCCCGTATGGCTTTCATTTTCT
CCTCCTTGTATAAATCCTGGTTGCTGTCTCTTTATGAGGAGTTGTGGCCCGTTGTCAGGCAACGTGGCGT
GGTGTGCACTGTGTTTGCTGACGCAACCCCCACTGGTTGGGGCATTGCCACCACCTGTCAGCTCCTTTCC
GGGACTTTCGCTTTCCCCCTCCCTATTGCCACGGCGGAACTCATCGCCGCCTGCCTTGCCCGCTGCTGGA
CAGGGGCTCGGCTGTTGGGCACTGACAATTCCGTGGTGTTGTCGGGGAAATCATCGTCCTTTCCTTGGCT
GCTCGCCTGTGTTGCCACCTGGATTCTGCGCGGGACGTCCTTCTGCTACGTCCCTTCGGCCCTCAATCCA
GCGGACCTTCCTTCCCGCGGCCTGCTGCCGGCTCTGCGGCCTCTTCCGCGTCTTCGCCTTCGCCCTCAGA
CGAGTCGGATCTCCCTTTGGGCCGCCTCCCCGCATCGATACCGTCGACCCGGGCGGCCGCTTCGAGCAGA
CATGATAAGATACATTGATGAGTTTGGACAAACCACAACTAGAATGCAGTGAAAAAAATGCTTTATTTGT
GAAATTTGTGATGCTATTGCTTTATTTGTAACCATTATAAGCTGCAATAAACAAGTTAACAACAACAATT
GCATTCATTTTATGTTTCAGGTTCAGGGGGAGATGTGGGAGGTTTTTTAAAGCAAGTAAAACCTCTACAA
ATGTGGTAAAATCGATAAGGATCTTCCTAGAGCATGGCTACGTAGATAAGTAGCATGGCGGGTTAATCAT
TAACTACAAGGAACCCCTAGTGATGGAGTTGGCCACTCCCTCTCTGCGCGCTCGCTCGCTCACTGAGGCC
GGGCGACCAAAGGTCGCCCGACGCCCGGGCTTTGCCCGGGCGGCCTCAGTGAGCGAGCGAGCGCGCAGCT
GCATTAATGAATCGGCCAACGCGCGGGGAGAGGCGGTTTGCGTATTGGGCGCTCTTCCGCTTCCTCGCTC
ACTGACTCGCTGCGCTCGGTCGTTCGGCTGCGGCGAGCGGTATCAGCTCACTCAAAGGCGGTAATACGGT
TATCCACAGAATCAGGGGATAACGCAGGAAAGAACATGTGAGCAAAAGGCCAGCAAAAGGCCAGGAACCG
TAAAAAGGCCGCGTTGCTGGCGTTTTTCCATAGGCTCCGCCCCCCTGACGAGCATCACAAAAATCGACGC
TCAAGTCAGAGGTGGCGAAACCCGACAGGACTATAAAGATACCAGGCGTTTCCCCCTGGAAGCTCCCTCG
TGCGCTCTCCTGTTCCGACCCTGCCGCTTACCGGATACCTGTCCGCCTTTCTCCCTTCGGGAAGCGTGGC
GCTTTCTCATAGCTCACGCTGTAGGTATCTCAGTTCGGTGTAGGTCGTTCGCTCCAAGCTGGGCTGTGTG
CACGAACCCCCCGTTCAGCCCGACCGCTGCGCCTTATCCGGTAACTATCGTCTTGAGTCCAACCCGGTAA
GACACGACTTATCGCCACTGGCAGCAGCCACTGGTAACAGGATTAGCAGAGCGAGGTATGTAGGCGGTGC
TACAGAGTTCTTGAAGTGGTGGCCTAACTACGGCTACACTAGAAGAACAGTATTTGGTATCTGCGCTCTG
CTGAAGCCAGTTACCTTCGGAAAAAGAGTTGGTAGCTCTTGATCCGGCAAACAAACCACCGCTGGTAGCG
GTGGTTTTTTTGTTTGCAAGCAGCAGATTACGCGCAGAAAAAAAGGATCTCAAGAAGATCCTTTGATCTT
TTCTACGGGGTCTGACGCTCAGTGGAACGAAAACTCACGTTAAGGGATTTTGGTCATGAGATTATCAAAA
AGGATCTTCACCTAGATCCTTTTAAATTAAAAATGAAGTTTTAAATCAATCTAAAGTATATATGAGTAAA
CTTGGTCTGACAGTTACCAATGCTTAATCAGTGAGGCACCTATCTCAGCGATCTGTCTATTTCGTTCATC
CATAGTTGCCTGACTCCCCGTCGTGTAGATAACTACGATACGGGAGGGCTTACCATCTGGCCCCAGTGCT
GCAATGATACCGCGAGACCCACGCTCACCGGCTCCAGATTTATCAGCAATAAACCAGCCAGCCGGAAGGG
CCGAGCGCAGAAGTGGTCCTGCAACTTTATCCGCCTCCATCCAGTCTATTAATTGTTGCCGGGAAGCTAG
AGTAAGTAGTTCGCCAGTTAATAGTTTGCGCAACGTTGTTGCCATTGCTACAGGCATCGTGGTGTCACGC
TCGTCGTTTGGTATGGCTTCATTCAGCTCCGGTTCCCAACGATCAAGGCGAGTTACATGATCCCCCATGT
TGTGCAAAAAAGCGGTTAGCTCCTTCGGTCCTCCGATCGTTGTCAGAAGTAAGTTGGCCGCAGTGTTATC
ACTCATGGTTATGGCAGCACTGCATAATTCTCTTACTGTCATGCCATCCGTAAGATGCTTTTCTGTGACT
GGTGAGTACTCAACCAAGTCATTCTGAGAATAGTGTATGCGGCGACCGAGTTGCTCTTGCCCGGCGTCAA
TACGGGATAATACCGCGCCACATAGCAGAACTTTAAAAGTGCTCATCATTGGAAAACGTTCTTCGGGGCG
AAAACTCTCAAGGATCTTACCGCTGTTGAGATCCAGTTCGATGTAACCCACTCGTGCACCCAACTGATCT
TCAGCATCTTTTACTTTCACCAGCGTTTCTGGGTGAGCAAAAACAGGAAGGCAAAATGCCGCAAAAAAGG
GAATAAGGGCGACACGGAAATGTTGAATACTCATACTCTTCCTTTTTCAATATTATTGAAGCATTTATCA
GGGTTATTGTCTCATGAGCGGATACATATTTGAATGTATTTAGAAAAATAAACAAATAGGGGTTCCGCGC
ACATTTCCCCGAAAAGTGCCACCTAAATTGTAAGCGTTAATATTTTGTTAAAATTCGCGTTAAATTTTTG
TTAAATCAGCTCATTTTTTAACCAATAGGCCGAAATCGGCAAAATCCCTTATAAATCAAAAGAATAGACC
GAGATAGGGT
[37 nt withheld, positions 6521-6557]
AAAGAACGTGGACTCCAACGTCAAAGG
[49 nt withheld, positions 6585-6633]
T
[91 nt withheld, positions 6635-6725]
G
[124 nt withheld, positions 6727-6850]
CCCATTCGCCATTCAGGCTGCGCAACTGTTGGGAAGGGCGATCGGTGCGGGCCTC
